Addgene plasmid #120821: pcDNA3.2/Envelope
Purpose: Ectopic expression of ZIKV protein
Depositing lab: Jan Rehwinkel. Publication: Infection with a Brazilian isolate of Zika virus generates RIG-I stimulatory RNA and the viral NS5 protein blocks type I IFN induction and signaling. Hertzog J, Dias Junior AG, Rigby RE, Donald CL, Mayer A, Sezgin E, Song C, Jin B, Hublitz P, Eggeling C, Kohl A, Rehwinkel J. Eur J Immunol. 2018 Mar 23. doi: 10.1002/eji.201847483. PubMed 29572905.
Backbone
  Vector backbone: pcDNA3.2
  Backbone manufacturer: Invitrogen
  Backbone size w/o insert (bp): 5535
  Vector type: Mammalian Expression
Growth in bacteria
  Bacterial resistance: Ampicillin, 100 μg/mL
  Growth temperature: 37°C
  Growth strain: DH5alpha
  Copy number: High Copy
Gene/Insert
  Gene/Insert name: Envelope ZIKV
  Promoter: CMV
  Tag / fusion protein: V5 (C terminal on backbone)
  Cloning method: Gateway Cloning
Terms and licenses: Academic/Nonprofit Terms; Industry Terms: Not Available to Industry
How to cite: pcDNA3.2/Envelope was a gift from Jan Rehwinkel (Addgene plasmid # 120821 ; http://n2t.net/addgene:120821 ; RRID:Addgene_120821)
