[The description below was written by a language model from this plasmid's Addgene catalogue record and pLannotate feature annotations shown in this document.]
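Description:
pcDNA3.2/Envelope is a mammalian expression plasmid built on the Invitrogen pcDNA3.2 Gateway destination backbone, made for ectopic expression of the Zika virus (ZIKV) envelope protein. It is about 7.05 kb and is propagated in E. coli from a high-copy ColE1/pUC-type origin with ampicillin selection through the β-lactamase gene. An f1 origin is also present. For selection in mammalian cells, the backbone carries a neomycin phosphotransferase cassette driven by the SV40 enhancer/early promoter and terminated by an SV40 polyadenylation signal, which would allow G418 selection of stable transfectants.

The expression cassette uses the human CMV immediate-early enhancer and promoter, followed by a T7 promoter that can serve for in vitro transcription or sequencing. The roughly 1.5 kb envelope open reading frame sits between attB1 and attB2 sites, the recombination scars left by Gateway cloning, and reads through attB2 into a backbone-encoded C-terminal V5 epitope tag that allows detection or immunoprecipitation of the viral protein. An HSV thymidine kinase polyadenylation signal terminates the transcript.

The automated annotation labels the insert as a fragment of a dengue virus type 2 polyprotein and attaches an NS1 description. This most likely reflects homology among flavivirus polyproteins rather than the true identity of the insert, which the catalogue entry gives as ZIKV envelope. Short hits to an HIV-1 LTR, bGH poly(A), ble, lacI and bom are small fragments, probably backbone remnants or incidental matches. The depositor and repository-sequenced records are the same length and show the same features, differing only in their start position. The associated work concerned innate immune sensing of ZIKV and viral antagonism of type I interferon responses.
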