Features (pLannotate 1.2.2; 23 found; start..end, strand, type, name):
     36..80      -  misc_feature   bom (fragment): basis of mobility region from pBR322
    235..614     +  enhancer       CMV enhancer: human cytomegalovirus immediate early enhancer
    615..818     +  promoter       CMV promoter: human cytomegalovirus (CMV) immediate early promoter
    814..847     +  LTR            5' LTR (truncated) (fragment): truncated 5' long terminal repeat (LTR) from HIV-1
    863..881     +  promoter       T7 promoter: promoter for bacteriophage T7 RNA polymerase
    911..935     +  protein_bind   attB1: mutant version of attB; recombination site for the Gateway® BP reaction BP Clonase™
    965..2476    +  CDS            POLG_DEN2U (fragment): Experimental evidence at protein level: Swiss-Prot protein existence level 1. [Non-structural protein 1]: Disrupts the host endothelial glycocalyx layer of host pulmonary microvascular endothelial cells, inducing degradation of sialic acid and shedding of heparan sulfate proteoglycans. NS1 induces expression of sialidases, heparanase, and activates cathepsin L, which activates heparanase via enzymatic cleavage. These effects are probably linked to the endothelial hyperpermeability observed in severe dengue disease. From Dengue virus type 2 (strain Thailand/PUO-218/1980) (DENV-2).
   2490..2514    -  protein_bind   attB2: mutant version of attB; recombination site for the Gateway® BP reaction BP Clonase™
   2540..2581    +  CDS            V5 tag: epitope tag from simian virus 5
   2665..2713    +  polyA_signal   HSV TK poly(A) signal: herpes simplex virus thymidine kinase polyadenylation signal (Cole and Stacy, 1985)
   2804..2820    -  polyA_signal   bGH poly(A) signal (fragment): bovine growth hormone polyadenylation signal
   2915..3343    +  rep_origin     f1 ori (sequence partly withheld): f1 bacteriophage origin of replication; arrow indicates direction of (+) strand synthesis
   3357..3686    +  promoter       SV40 promoter: SV40 enhancer and early promoter
   3753..4544    +  CDS            neo: KKA2_KLEPN - Also known as kan, nptII. Experimental evidence at protein level: Swiss-Prot protein existence level 1. Resistance to kanamycin, neomycin, paromomycin, ribostamycin, butirosin and gentamicin B. From Klebsiella pneumoniae.
   4570..4728    +  CDS            ble (fragment): BLE_KLEPN - Experimental evidence at protein level: Swiss-Prot protein existence level 1. Binding protein with a strong affinity to the bleomycin family of antibiotics. Binds to CL990; an antimitotic-antibiotic compound. From Klebsiella pneumoniae.
   4723..4844    +  polyA_signal   SV40 poly(A) signal: SV40 polyadenylation signal
   4917..4933    -  protein_bind   lac operator: The lac repressor binds to the lac operator to inhibit transcription in E. coli. This inhibition can be relieved by adding lactose or isopropyl-β-D-thiogalactopyranoside (IPTG). lac repressor encoded by lacI
   4941..4971    -  promoter       lac promoter: promoter for the E. coli lac operon
   4986..5007    -  protein_bind   CAP binding site: CAP binding activates transcription in the presence of cAMP. E. coli catabolite activator protein
   5020..5112    -  CDS            lacI (fragment): lac repressor; lacI; The lac repressor binds to the lac operator to inhibit transcription in E. coli. This inhibition can be relieved by adding lactose or isopropyl-β-D-thiogalactopyranoside (IPTG).
   5295..5883    -  rep_origin     ori: high-copy-number ColE1/pMB1/pBR322/pUC origin of replication
   6054..6914    -  CDS            AmpR: β-lactamase; bla; confers resistance to ampicillin, carbenicillin, and related antibiotics
   6915..7019    -  promoter       AmpR promoter: bla
>Addgene plasmid #120821 | pcDNA3.2/Envelope | depositor full sequence | sequence record 229592 | pcDNA3.2/Envelope sequence 7050 bps
GACGGATCGGGAGATCTCCCGATCCCCTATGGTCGACTCTCAGTACAATCTGCTCTGATGCCGCATAGTT
AAGCCAGTATCTGCTCCCTGCTTGTGTGTTGGAGGTCGCTGAGTAGTGCGCGAGCAAAATTTAAGCTACA
ACAAGGCAAGGCTTGACCGACAATTGCATGAAGAATCTGCTTAGGGTTAGGCGTTTTGCGCTGCTTCGCG
ATGTACGGGCCAGATATACGCGTTGACATTGATTATTGACTAGTTATTAATAGTAATCAATTACGGGGTC
ATTAGTTCATAGCCCATATATGGAGTTCCGCGTTACATAACTTACGGTAAATGGCCCGCCTGGCTGACCG
CCCAACGACCCCCGCCCATTGACGTCAATAATGACGTATGTTCCCATAGTAACGCCAATAGGGACTTTCC
ATTGACGTCAATGGGTGGACTATTTACGGTAAACTGCCCACTTGGCAGTACATCAAGTGTATCATATGCC
AAGTACGCCCCCTATTGACGTCAATGACGGTAAATGGCCCGCCTGGCATTATGCCCAGTACATGACCTTA
TGGGACTTTCCTACTTGGCAGTACATCTACGTATTAGTCATCGCTATTACCATGGTGATGCGGTTTTGGC
AGTACATCAATGGGCGTGGATAGCGGTTTGACTCACGGGGATTTCCAAGTCTCCACCCCATTGACGTCAA
TGGGAGTTTGTTTTGGCACCAAAATCAACGGGACTTTCCAAAATGTCGTAACAACTCCGCCCCATTGACG
CAAATGGGCGGTAGGCGTGTACGGTGGGAGGTCTATATAAGCAGAGCTCTCTGGCTAACTAGAGAACCCA
CTGCTTACTGGCTTATCGAAATTAATACGACTCACTATAGGGAGACCCAAGCTGGCTAGTTAAGCTATCA
ACAAGTTTGTACAAAAAAGCAGGCTCCGAATTCGCCCTTAGGAGGACAGCTATGATCAGGTGCATAGGAG
TCAGCAATAGGGACTTTGTGGAAGGTATGTCAGGTGGGACTTGGGTTGATGTTGTCTTGGAACATGGAGG
TTGTGTCACCGTAATGGCACAGGACAAACCGACTGTCGACATAGAGCTGGTTACAACAACAGTCAGCAAC
ATGGCGGAGGTAAGATCCTACTGCTATGAGGCATCAATATCAGACATGGCTTCGGACAGCCGCTGCCCAA
CACAAGGTGAAGCCTACCTTGACAAGCAATCAGACACTCAATATGTCTGCAAAAGAACGTTAGTGGACAG
AGGCTGGGGAAATGGATGTGGACTTTTTGGCAAAGGGAGCCTGGTGACATGCGCTAAGTTTGCATGCTCC
AAGAAAATGACCGGGAAGAGCATCCAGCCAGAGAATCTGGAGTACCGGATAATGCTGTCAGTTCATGGCT
CCCAGCACAGTGGGATGATCGTTAATGACACAGGACATGAAACTGATGAGAATAGAGCGAAGGTTGAGAT
AACGCCCAATTCACCAAGAGCCGAAGCCACCCTGGGGGGTTTTGGAAGCCTAGGACTTGATTGTGAACCG
AGGACAGGCCTTGACTTTTCAGATTTGTATTACTTGACTATGAATAACAAGCACTGGTTGGTCCACAAGG
AGTGGTTCCACGACATTCCATTACCTTGGCACGCTGGGGCAGACACCGGAACTCCACACTGGAACAACAA
AGAAGCACTGGTAGAGTTCAAGGACGCACATGCCAAAAGGCAAACTGTCGTGGTTCTAGGGAGTCAAGAA
GGAGCAGTTCACACGGCCCTTGCTGGAGCTCTGGAGGCTGAGATGGATGGTGCAAAGGGAAGGCTGTCCT
CTGGCCACTTGAAATGTCGCCTGAAAATGGATAAACTTAGATTGAAGGGCGTGTCATACTCCTTGTGTAC
CGCAGCGTTCACATTCACCAAGATCCCGGCTGAAACACTGCACGGGACAGTCACAGTGGAGGTACAGTAC
GCAGGGACAGATGGACCTTGCAAGGTTCCAGCTCAGATGGCGGTGGACATGCAAACTCTGACCCCAGTTG
GGAGGTTGATAACCGCTAACCCCGTAATCACTGAAAGCACTGAGAACTCTAAGATGATGCTGGAACTTGA
TCCACCATTTGGGGACTCTTACATTGTCATAGGAGTCGGGGAGAAGAAGATCACCCACCACTGGCACAGG
AGTGGCAGCACCATTGGAAAAGCATTTGAAGCCACTGTGAGAGGTGCCAAGAGAATGGCAGTCTTGGGAG
ACACAGCCTGGGACTTTGGATCAGTTGGAGGCGCTCTCAACTCATTGGGCAAGGGCATCCATCAAATTTT
TGGAGCAGCTTTCAAATCATTGTTTGGAGGAATGTCCTGGTTCTCACAAATCCTCATTGGAACGTTGCTG
ATGTGGTTGGGTCTGAACACAAAGAATGGATCTATTTCCCTTATGTGCTTGGCCTTAGGGGGAGTGTTGA
TCTTCTTATCCACAGCCGTCTCTGCTAAGGGCGAATTCGACCCAGCTTTCTTGTACAAAGTGGTTGATCT
AGAGGGCCCGCGGTTCGAAGGTAAGCCTATCCCTAACCCTCTCCTCGGTCTCGATTCTACGCGTACCGGT
TAGTAATGAGTTTAAACGGGGGAGGCTAACTGAAACACGGAAGGAGACAATACCGGAAGGAACCCGCGCT
ATGACGGCAATAAAAAGACAGAATAAAACGCACGGGTGTTGGGTCGTTTGTTCATAAACGCGGGGTTCGG
TCCCAGGGCTGGCACTCTGTCGATACCCCACCGAGACCCCATTGGGGCCAATACGCCCGCGTTTCTTCCT
TTTCCCCACCCCACCCCCCAAGTTCGGGTGAAGGCCCAGGGCTCGCAGCCAACGTCGGGGCGGCAGGCCC
TGCCATAGCAGATCTGCGCAGCTGGGGCTCTAGGGGGTATCCCC
[124 nt withheld, positions 2915-3038]
C
[32 nt withheld, positions 3040-3071]
CA
[57 nt withheld, positions 3074-3130]
A
[49 nt withheld, positions 3132-3180]
CCTTTGACGTTGGAGTCCACGTTCTTT
[37 nt withheld, positions 3208-3244]
ACCCTATCTCGGTCTATTCTTTTGATTTATAAGGGATTTTGGGGATTTCGGCCTATTGGTTAAAAAATGA
GCTGATTTAACAAAAATTTAACGCGAATTAATTCTGTGGAATGTGTGTCAGTTAGGGTGTGGAAAGTCCC
CAGGCTCCCCAGCAGGCAGAAGTATGCAAAGCATGCATCTCAATTAGTCAGCAACCAGGTGTGGAAAGTC
CCCAGGCTCCCCAGCAGGCAGAAGTATGCAAAGCATGCATCTCAATTAGTCAGCAACCATAGTCCCGCCC
CTAACTCCGCCCATCCCGCCCCTAACTCCGCCCAGTTCCGCCCATTCTCCGCCCCATGGCTGACTAATTT
TTTTTATTTATGCAGAGGCCGAGGCCGCCTCTGCCTCTGAGCTATTCCAGAAGTAGTGAGGAGGCTTTTT
TGGAGGCCTAGGCTTTTGCAAAAAGCTCCCGGGAGCTTGTATATCCATTTTCGGATCTGATCAAGAGACA
GGATGAGGATCGTTTCGCATGATTGAACAAGATGGATTGCACGCAGGTTCTCCGGCCGCTTGGGTGGAGA
GGCTATTCGGCTATGACTGGGCACAACAGACAATCGGCTGCTCTGATGCCGCCGTGTTCCGGCTGTCAGC
GCAGGGGCGCCCGGTTCTTTTTGTCAAGACCGACCTGTCCGGTGCCCTGAATGAACTGCAGGACGAGGCA
GCGCGGCTATCGTGGCTGGCCACGACGGGCGTTCCTTGCGCAGCTGTGCTCGACGTTGTCACTGAAGCGG
GAAGGGACTGGCTGCTATTGGGCGAAGTGCCGGGGCAGGATCTCCTGTCATCTCACCTTGCTCCTGCCGA
GAAAGTATCCATCATGGCTGATGCAATGCGGCGGCTGCATACGCTTGATCCGGCTACCTGCCCATTCGAC
CACCAAGCGAAACATCGCATCGAGCGAGCACGTACTCGGATGGAAGCCGGTCTTGTCGATCAGGATGATC
TGGACGAAGAGCATCAGGGGCTCGCGCCAGCCGAACTGTTCGCCAGGCTCAAGGCGCGCATGCCCGACGG
CGAGGATCTCGTCGTGACCCATGGCGATGCCTGCTTGCCGAATATCATGGTGGAAAATGGCCGCTTTTCT
GGATTCATCGACTGTGGCCGGCTGGGTGTGGCGGACCGCTATCAGGACATAGCGTTGGCTACCCGTGATA
TTGCTGAAGAGCTTGGCGGCGAATGGGCTGACCGCTTCCTCGTGCTTTACGGTATCGCCGCTCCCGATTC
GCAGCGCATCGCCTTCTATCGCCTTCTTGACGAGTTCTTCTGAGCGGGACTCTGGGGTTCGCGAAATGAC
CGACCAAGCGACGCCCAACCTGCCATCACGAGATTTCGATTCCACCGCCGCCTTCTATGAAAGGTTGGGC
TTCGGAATCGTTTTCCGGGACGCCGGCTGGATGATCCTCCAGCGCGGGGATCTCATGCTGGAGTTCTTCG
CCCACCCCAACTTGTTTATTGCAGCTTATAATGGTTACAAATAAAGCAATAGCATCACAAATTTCACAAA
TAAAGCATTTTTTTCACTGCATTCTAGTTGTGGTTTGTCCAAACTCATCAATGTATCTTATCATGTCTGT
ATACCGTCGACCTCTAGCTAGAGCTTGGCGTAATCATGGTCATAGCTGTTTCCTGTGTGAAATTGTTATC
CGCTCACAATTCCACACAACATACGAGCCGGAAGCATAAAGTGTAAAGCCTGGGGTGCCTAATGAGTGAG
CTAACTCACATTAATTGCGTTGCGCTCACTGCCCGCTTTCCAGTCGGGAAACCTGTCGTGCCAGCTGCAT
TAATGAATCGGCCAACGCGCGGGGAGAGGCGGTTTGCGTATTGGGCGCTCTTCCGCTTCCTCGCTCACTG
ACTCGCTGCGCTCGGTCGTTCGGCTGCGGCGAGCGGTATCAGCTCACTCAAAGGCGGTAATACGGTTATC
CACAGAATCAGGGGATAACGCAGGAAAGAACATGTGAGCAAAAGGCCAGCAAAAGGCCAGGAACCGTAAA
AAGGCCGCGTTGCTGGCGTTTTTCCATAGGCTCCGCCCCCCTGACGAGCATCACAAAAATCGACGCTCAA
GTCAGAGGTGGCGAAACCCGACAGGACTATAAAGATACCAGGCGTTTCCCCCTGGAAGCTCCCTCGTGCG
CTCTCCTGTTCCGACCCTGCCGCTTACCGGATACCTGTCCGCCTTTCTCCCTTCGGGAAGCGTGGCGCTT
TCTCAATGCTCACGCTGTAGGTATCTCAGTTCGGTGTAGGTCGTTCGCTCCAAGCTGGGCTGTGTGCACG
AACCCCCCGTTCAGCCCGACCGCTGCGCCTTATCCGGTAACTATCGTCTTGAGTCCAACCCGGTAAGACA
CGACTTATCGCCACTGGCAGCAGCCACTGGTAACAGGATTAGCAGAGCGAGGTATGTAGGCGGTGCTACA
GAGTTCTTGAAGTGGTGGCCTAACTACGGCTACACTAGAAGGACAGTATTTGGTATCTGCGCTCTGCTGA
AGCCAGTTACCTTCGGAAAAAGAGTTGGTAGCTCTTGATCCGGCAAACAAACCACCGCTGGTAGCGGTGG
TTTTTTTGTTTGCAAGCAGCAGATTACGCGCAGAAAAAAAGGATCTCAAGAAGATCCTTTGATCTTTTCT
ACGGGGTCTGACGCTCAGTGGAACGAAAACTCACGTTAAGGGATTTTGGTCATGAGATTATCAAAAAGGA
TCTTCACCTAGATCCTTTTAAATTAAAAATGAAGTTTTAAATCAATCTAAAGTATATATGAGTAAACTTG
GTCTGACAGTTACCAATGCTTAATCAGTGAGGCACCTATCTCAGCGATCTGTCTATTTCGTTCATCCATA
GTTGCCTGACTCCCCGTCGTGTAGATAACTACGATACGGGAGGGCTTACCATCTGGCCCCAGTGCTGCAA
TGATACCGCGAGACCCACGCTCACCGGCTCCAGATTTATCAGCAATAAACCAGCCAGCCGGAAGGGCCGA
GCGCAGAAGTGGTCCTGCAACTTTATCCGCCTCCATCCAGTCTATTAATTGTTGCCGGGAAGCTAGAGTA
AGTAGTTCGCCAGTTAATAGTTTGCGCAACGTTGTTGCCATTGCTACAGGCATCGTGGTGTCACGCTCGT
CGTTTGGTATGGCTTCATTCAGCTCCGGTTCCCAACGATCAAGGCGAGTTACATGATCCCCCATGTTGTG
CAAAAAAGCGGTTAGCTCCTTCGGTCCTCCGATCGTTGTCAGAAGTAAGTTGGCCGCAGTGTTATCACTC
ATGGTTATGGCAGCACTGCATAATTCTCTTACTGTCATGCCATCCGTAAGATGCTTTTCTGTGACTGGTG
AGTACTCAACCAAGTCATTCTGAGAATAGTGTATGCGGCGACCGAGTTGCTCTTGCCCGGCGTCAATACG
GGATAATACCGCGCCACATAGCAGAACTTTAAAAGTGCTCATCATTGGAAAACGTTCTTCGGGGCGAAAA
CTCTCAAGGATCTTACCGCTGTTGAGATCCAGTTCGATGTAACCCACTCGTGCACCCAACTGATCTTCAG
CATCTTTTACTTTCACCAGCGTTTCTGGGTGAGCAAAAACAGGAAGGCAAAATGCCGCAAAAAAGGGAAT
AAGGGCGACACGGAAATGTTGAATACTCATACTCTTCCTTTTTCAATATTATTGAAGCATTTATCAGGGT
TATTGTCTCATGAGCGGATACATATTTGAATGTATTTAGAAAAATAAACAAATAGGGGTTCCGCGCACAT
TTCCCCGAAAAGTGCCACCTGACGTC
