Features (pLannotate 1.2.2; 23 found; start..end, strand, type, name):
      1..204     +  promoter       CMV promoter: human cytomegalovirus (CMV) immediate early promoter
    200..233     +  LTR            5' LTR (truncated) (fragment): truncated 5' long terminal repeat (LTR) from HIV-1
    249..267     +  promoter       T7 promoter: promoter for bacteriophage T7 RNA polymerase
    297..321     +  protein_bind   attB1: mutant version of attB; recombination site for the Gateway® BP reaction BP Clonase™
    351..1862    +  CDS            POLG_DEN2U (fragment): Experimental evidence at protein level: Swiss-Prot protein existence level 1. [Non-structural protein 1]: Disrupts the host endothelial glycocalyx layer of host pulmonary microvascular endothelial cells, inducing degradation of sialic acid and shedding of heparan sulfate proteoglycans. NS1 induces expression of sialidases, heparanase, and activates cathepsin L, which activates heparanase via enzymatic cleavage. These effects are probably linked to the endothelial hyperpermeability observed in severe dengue disease. From Dengue virus type 2 (strain Thailand/PUO-218/1980) (DENV-2).
   1876..1900    -  protein_bind   attB2: mutant version of attB; recombination site for the Gateway® BP reaction BP Clonase™
   1926..1967    +  CDS            V5 tag: epitope tag from simian virus 5
   2051..2099    +  polyA_signal   HSV TK poly(A) signal: herpes simplex virus thymidine kinase polyadenylation signal (Cole and Stacy, 1985)
   2190..2206    -  polyA_signal   bGH poly(A) signal (fragment): bovine growth hormone polyadenylation signal
   2301..2729    +  rep_origin     f1 ori (sequence partly withheld): f1 bacteriophage origin of replication; arrow indicates direction of (+) strand synthesis
   2743..3072    +  promoter       SV40 promoter: SV40 enhancer and early promoter
   3139..3930    +  CDS            neo: KKA2_KLEPN - Also known as kan, nptII. Experimental evidence at protein level: Swiss-Prot protein existence level 1. Resistance to kanamycin, neomycin, paromomycin, ribostamycin, butirosin and gentamicin B. From Klebsiella pneumoniae.
   3956..4114    +  CDS            ble (fragment): BLE_KLEPN - Experimental evidence at protein level: Swiss-Prot protein existence level 1. Binding protein with a strong affinity to the bleomycin family of antibiotics. Binds to CL990; an antimitotic-antibiotic compound. From Klebsiella pneumoniae.
   4109..4230    +  polyA_signal   SV40 poly(A) signal: SV40 polyadenylation signal
   4303..4319    -  protein_bind   lac operator: The lac repressor binds to the lac operator to inhibit transcription in E. coli. This inhibition can be relieved by adding lactose or isopropyl-β-D-thiogalactopyranoside (IPTG). lac repressor encoded by lacI
   4327..4357    -  promoter       lac promoter: promoter for the E. coli lac operon
   4372..4393    -  protein_bind   CAP binding site: CAP binding activates transcription in the presence of cAMP. E. coli catabolite activator protein
   4406..4498    -  CDS            lacI (fragment): lac repressor; lacI; The lac repressor binds to the lac operator to inhibit transcription in E. coli. This inhibition can be relieved by adding lactose or isopropyl-β-D-thiogalactopyranoside (IPTG).
   4681..5269    -  rep_origin     ori: high-copy-number ColE1/pMB1/pBR322/pUC origin of replication
   5440..6300    -  CDS            AmpR: β-lactamase; bla; confers resistance to ampicillin, carbenicillin, and related antibiotics
   6301..6405    -  promoter       AmpR promoter: bla
   6464..6516    -  misc_feature   bom (fragment): basis of mobility region from pBR322
   6671..7050    +  enhancer       CMV enhancer: human cytomegalovirus immediate early enhancer
>Addgene plasmid #120821 | pcDNA3.2/Envelope | addgene full sequence | sequence record 234628 | Addgene NGS Result
GTGATGCGGTTTTGGCAGTACATCAATGGGCGTGGATAGCGGTTTGACTCACGGGGATTTCCAAGTCTCC
ACCCCATTGACGTCAATGGGAGTTTGTTTTGGCACCAAAATCAACGGGACTTTCCAAAATGTCGTAACAA
CTCCGCCCCATTGACGCAAATGGGCGGTAGGCGTGTACGGTGGGAGGTCTATATAAGCAGAGCTCTCTGG
CTAACTAGAGAACCCACTGCTTACTGGCTTATCGAAATTAATACGACTCACTATAGGGAGACCCAAGCTG
GCTAGTTAAGCTATCAACAAGTTTGTACAAAAAAGCAGGCTCCGAATTCGCCCTTAGGAGGACAGCTATG
ATCAGGTGCATAGGAGTCAGCAATAGGGACTTTGTGGAAGGTATGTCAGGTGGGACTTGGGTTGATGTTG
TCTTGGAACATGGAGGTTGTGTCACCGTAATGGCACAGGACAAACCGACTGTCGACATAGAGCTGGTTAC
AACAACAGTCAGCAACATGGCGGAGGTAAGATCCTACTGCTATGAGGCATCAATATCAGACATGGCTTCG
GACAGCCGCTGCCCAACACAAGGTGAAGCCTACCTTGACAAGCAATCAGACACTCAATATGTCTGCAAAA
GAACGTTAGTGGACAGAGGCTGGGGAAATGGATGTGGACTTTTTGGCAAAGGGAGCCTGGTGACATGCGC
TAAGTTTGCATGCTCCAAGAAAATGACCGGGAAGAGCATCCAGCCAGAGAATCTGGAGTACCGGATAATG
CTGTCAGTTCATGGCTCCCAGCACAGTGGGATGATCGTTAATGACACAGGACATGAAACTGATGAGAATA
GAGCGAAGGTTGAGATAACGCCCAATTCACCAAGAGCCGAAGCCACCCTGGGGGGTTTTGGAAGCCTAGG
ACTTGATTGTGAACCGAGGACAGGCCTTGACTTTTCAGATTTGTATTACTTGACTATGAATAACAAGCAC
TGGTTGGTCCACAAGGAGTGGTTCCACGACATTCCATTACCTTGGCACGCTGGGGCAGACACCGGAACTC
CACACTGGAACAACAAAGAAGCACTGGTAGAGTTCAAGGACGCACATGCCAAAAGGCAAACTGTCGTGGT
TCTAGGGAGTCAAGAAGGAGCAGTTCACACGGCCCTTGCTGGAGCTCTGGAGGCTGAGATGGATGGTGCA
AAGGGAAGGCTGTCCTCTGGCCACTTGAAATGTCGCCTGAAAATGGATAAACTTAGATTGAAGGGCGTGT
CATACTCCTTGTGTACCGCAGCGTTCACATTCACCAAGATCCCGGCTGAAACACTGCACGGGACAGTCAC
AGTGGAGGTACAGTACGCAGGGACAGATGGACCTTGCAAGGTTCCAGCTCAGATGGCGGTGGACATGCAA
ACTCTGACCCCAGTTGGGAGGTTGATAACCGCTAACCCCGTAATCACTGAAAGCACTGAGAACTCTAAGA
TGATGCTGGAACTTGATCCACCATTTGGGGACTCTTACATTGTCATAGGAGTCGGGGAGAAGAAGATCAC
CCACCACTGGCACAGGAGTGGCAGCACCATTGGAAAAGCATTTGAAGCCACTGTGAGAGGTGCCAAGAGA
ATGGCAGTCTTGGGAGACACAGCCTGGGACTTTGGATCAGTTGGAGGCGCTCTCAACTCATTGGGCAAGG
GCATCCATCAAATTTTTGGAGCAGCTTTCAAATCATTGTTTGGAGGAATGTCCTGGTTCTCACAAATCCT
CATTGGAACGTTGCTGATGTGGTTGGGTCTGAACACAAAGAATGGATCTATTTCCCTTATGTGCTTGGCC
TTAGGGGGAGTGTTGATCTTCTTATCCACAGCCGTCTCTGCTAAGGGCGAATTCGACCCAGCTTTCTTGT
ACAAAGTGGTTGATCTAGAGGGCCCGCGGTTCGAAGGTAAGCCTATCCCTAACCCTCTCCTCGGTCTCGA
TTCTACGCGTACCGGTTAGTAATGAGTTTAAACGGGGGAGGCTAACTGAAACACGGAAGGAGACAATACC
GGAAGGAACCCGCGCTATGACGGCAATAAAAAGACAGAATAAAACGCACGGGTGTTGGGTCGTTTGTTCA
TAAACGCGGGGTTCGGTCCCAGGGCTGGCACTCTGTCGATACCCCACCGAGACCCCATTGGGGCCAATAC
GCCCGCGTTTCTTCCTTTTCCCCACCCCACCCCCCAAGTTCGGGTGAAGGCCCAGGGCTCGCAGCCAACG
TCGGGGCGGCAGGCCCTGCCATAGCAGATCTGCGCAGCTGGGGCTCTAGGGGGTATCCCC
[124 nt withheld, positions 2301-2424]
C
[91 nt withheld, positions 2426-2516]
A
[49 nt withheld, positions 2518-2566]
CCTTTGACGTTGGAGTCCACGTTCTTT
[37 nt withheld, positions 2594-2630]
ACCCTATCTCGGTCTATTCTTTTGATTTATAAGGGATTTTGCCGATTTCGGCCTATTGGTTAAAAAATGA
GCTGATTTAACAAAAATTTAACGCGAATTAATTCTGTGGAATGTGTGTCAGTTAGGGTGTGGAAAGTCCC
CAGGCTCCCCAGCAGGCAGAAGTATGCAAAGCATGCATCTCAATTAGTCAGCAACCAGGTGTGGAAAGTC
CCCAGGCTCCCCAGCAGGCAGAAGTATGCAAAGCATGCATCTCAATTAGTCAGCAACCATAGTCCCGCCC
CTAACTCCGCCCATCCCGCCCCTAACTCCGCCCAGTTCCGCCCATTCTCCGCCCCATGGCTGACTAATTT
TTTTTATTTATGCAGAGGCCGAGGCCGCCTCTGCCTCTGAGCTATTCCAGAAGTAGTGAGGAGGCTTTTT
TGGAGGCCTAGGCTTTTGCAAAAAGCTCCCGGGAGCTTGTATATCCATTTTCGGATCTGATCAAGAGACA
GGATGAGGATCGTTTCGCATGATTGAACAAGATGGATTGCACGCAGGTTCTCCGGCCGCTTGGGTGGAGA
GGCTATTCGGCTATGACTGGGCACAACAGACAATCGGCTGCTCTGATGCCGCCGTGTTCCGGCTGTCAGC
GCAGGGGCGCCCGGTTCTTTTTGTCAAGACCGACCTGTCCGGTGCCCTGAATGAACTGCAGGACGAGGCA
GCGCGGCTATCGTGGCTGGCCACGACGGGCGTTCCTTGCGCAGCTGTGCTCGACGTTGTCACTGAAGCGG
GAAGGGACTGGCTGCTATTGGGCGAAGTGCCGGGGCAGGATCTCCTGTCATCTCACCTTGCTCCTGCCGA
GAAAGTATCCATCATGGCTGATGCAATGCGGCGGCTGCATACGCTTGATCCGGCTACCTGCCCATTCGAC
CACCAAGCGAAACATCGCATCGAGCGAGCACGTACTCGGATGGAAGCCGGTCTTGTCGATCAGGATGATC
TGGACGAAGAGCATCAGGGGCTCGCGCCAGCCGAACTGTTCGCCAGGCTCAAGGCGCGCATGCCCGACGG
CGAGGATCTCGTCGTGACCCATGGCGATGCCTGCTTGCCGAATATCATGGTGGAAAATGGCCGCTTTTCT
GGATTCATCGACTGTGGCCGGCTGGGTGTGGCGGACCGCTATCAGGACATAGCGTTGGCTACCCGTGATA
TTGCTGAAGAGCTTGGCGGCGAATGGGCTGACCGCTTCCTCGTGCTTTACGGTATCGCCGCTCCCGATTC
GCAGCGCATCGCCTTCTATCGCCTTCTTGACGAGTTCTTCTGAGCGGGACTCTGGGGTTCGCGAAATGAC
CGACCAAGCGACGCCCAACCTGCCATCACGAGATTTCGATTCCACCGCCGCCTTCTATGAAAGGTTGGGC
TTCGGAATCGTTTTCCGGGACGCCGGCTGGATGATCCTCCAGCGCGGGGATCTCATGCTGGAGTTCTTCG
CCCACCCCAACTTGTTTATTGCAGCTTATAATGGTTACAAATAAAGCAATAGCATCACAAATTTCACAAA
TAAAGCATTTTTTTCACTGCATTCTAGTTGTGGTTTGTCCAAACTCATCAATGTATCTTATCATGTCTGT
ATACCGTCGACCTCTAGCTAGAGCTTGGCGTAATCATGGTCATAGCTGTTTCCTGTGTGAAATTGTTATC
CGCTCACAATTCCACACAACATACGAGCCGGAAGCATAAAGTGTAAAGCCTGGGGTGCCTAATGAGTGAG
CTAACTCACATTAATTGCGTTGCGCTCACTGCCCGCTTTCCAGTCGGGAAACCTGTCGTGCCAGCTGCAT
TAATGAATCGGCCAACGCGCGGGGAGAGGCGGTTTGCGTATTGGGCGCTCTTCCGCTTCCTCGCTCACTG
ACTCGCTGCGCTCGGTCGTTCGGCTGCGGCGAGCGGTATCAGCTCACTCAAAGGCGGTAATACGGTTATC
CACAGAATCAGGGGATAACGCAGGAAAGAACATGTGAGCAAAAGGCCAGCAAAAGGCCAGGAACCGTAAA
AAGGCCGCGTTGCTGGCGTTTTTCCATAGGCTCCGCCCCCCTGACGAGCATCACAAAAATCGACGCTCAA
GTCAGAGGTGGCGAAACCCGACAGGACTATAAAGATACCAGGCGTTTCCCCCTGGAAGCTCCCTCGTGCG
CTCTCCTGTTCCGACCCTGCCGCTTACCGGATACCTGTCCGCCTTTCTCCCTTCGGGAAGCGTGGCGCTT
TCTCATAGCTCACGCTGTAGGTATCTCAGTTCGGTGTAGGTCGTTCGCTCCAAGCTGGGCTGTGTGCACG
AACCCCCCGTTCAGCCCGACCGCTGCGCCTTATCCGGTAACTATCGTCTTGAGTCCAACCCGGTAAGACA
CGACTTATCGCCACTGGCAGCAGCCACTGGTAACAGGATTAGCAGAGCGAGGTATGTAGGCGGTGCTACA
GAGTTCTTGAAGTGGTGGCCTAACTACGGCTACACTAGAAGAACAGTATTTGGTATCTGCGCTCTGCTGA
AGCCAGTTACCTTCGGAAAAAGAGTTGGTAGCTCTTGATCCGGCAAACAAACCACCGCTGGTAGCGGTGG
TTTTTTTGTTTGCAAGCAGCAGATTACGCGCAGAAAAAAAGGATCTCAAGAAGATCCTTTGATCTTTTCT
ACGGGGTCTGACGCTCAGTGGAACGAAAACTCACGTTAAGGGATTTTGGTCATGAGATTATCAAAAAGGA
TCTTCACCTAGATCCTTTTAAATTAAAAATGAAGTTTTAAATCAATCTAAAGTATATATGAGTAAACTTG
GTCTGACAGTTACCAATGCTTAATCAGTGAGGCACCTATCTCAGCGATCTGTCTATTTCGTTCATCCATA
GTTGCCTGACTCCCCGTCGTGTAGATAACTACGATACGGGAGGGCTTACCATCTGGCCCCAGTGCTGCAA
TGATACCGCGAGACCCACGCTCACCGGCTCCAGATTTATCAGCAATAAACCAGCCAGCCGGAAGGGCCGA
GCGCAGAAGTGGTCCTGCAACTTTATCCGCCTCCATCCAGTCTATTAATTGTTGCCGGGAAGCTAGAGTA
AGTAGTTCGCCAGTTAATAGTTTGCGCAACGTTGTTGCCATTGCTACAGGCATCGTGGTGTCACGCTCGT
CGTTTGGTATGGCTTCATTCAGCTCCGGTTCCCAACGATCAAGGCGAGTTACATGATCCCCCATGTTGTG
CAAAAAAGCGGTTAGCTCCTTCGGTCCTCCGATCGTTGTCAGAAGTAAGTTGGCCGCAGTGTTATCACTC
ATGGTTATGGCAGCACTGCATAATTCTCTTACTGTCATGCCATCCGTAAGATGCTTTTCTGTGACTGGTG
AGTACTCAACCAAGTCATTCTGAGAATAGTGTATGCGGCGACCGAGTTGCTCTTGCCCGGCGTCAATACG
GGATAATACCGCGCCACATAGCAGAACTTTAAAAGTGCTCATCATTGGAAAACGTTCTTCGGGGCGAAAA
CTCTCAAGGATCTTACCGCTGTTGAGATCCAGTTCGATGTAACCCACTCGTGCACCCAACTGATCTTCAG
CATCTTTTACTTTCACCAGCGTTTCTGGGTGAGCAAAAACAGGAAGGCAAAATGCCGCAAAAAAGGGAAT
AAGGGCGACACGGAAATGTTGAATACTCATACTCTTCCTTTTTCAATATTATTGAAGCATTTATCAGGGT
TATTGTCTCATGAGCGGATACATATTTGAATGTATTTAGAAAAATAAACAAATAGGGGTTCCGCGCACAT
TTCCCCGAAAAGTGCCACCTGACGTCGACGGATCGGGAGATCTCCCGATCCCCTATGGTGCACTCTCAGT
ACAATCTGCTCTGATGCCGCATAGTTAAGCCAGTATCTGCTCCCTGCTTGTGTGTTGGAGGTCGCTGAGT
AGTGCGCGAGCAAAATTTAAGCTACAACAAGGCAAGGCTTGACCGACAATTGCATGAAGAATCTGCTTAG
GGTTAGGCGTTTTGCGCTGCTTCGCGATGTACGGGCCAGATATACGCGTTGACATTGATTATTGACTAGT
TATTAATAGTAATCAATTACGGGGTCATTAGTTCATAGCCCATATATGGAGTTCCGCGTTACATAACTTA
CGGTAAATGGCCCGCCTGGCTGACCGCCCAACGACCCCCGCCCATTGACGTCAATAATGACGTATGTTCC
CATAGTAACGCCAATAGGGACTTTCCATTGACGTCAATGGGTGGAGTATTTACGGTAAACTGCCCACTTG
GCAGTACATCAAGTGTATCATATGCCAAGTACGCCCCCTATTGACGTCAATGACGGTAAATGGCCCGCCT
GGCATTATGCCCAGTACATGACCTTATGGGACTTTCCTACTTGGCAGTACATCTACGTATTAGTCATCGC
TATTACCATG
